Addgene plasmid #87505: NG-16
Purpose: For library amplification of fragment NG-16
Depositing lab: Steve Pollard. Depositing organization: University of Edinburgh. Publication: STAR: a simple TAL effector assembly reaction using isothermal assembly. Gogolok S, Garcia-Diaz C, Pollard SM. Sci Rep. 2016 Sep 12;6:33209. doi: 10.1038/srep33209. PubMed 27615025.
Backbone
  Vector backbone: pMA-T
  Backbone manufacturer: Life Technologies
  Vector type: TALEN, Synthetic Biology ; TALE DBD library preparation
Growth in bacteria
  Bacterial resistance: Ampicillin, 100 μg/mL
  Growth temperature: 37°C
  Growth strain: DH5alpha
  Copy number: High Copy
Gene/Insert
  Gene/Insert name: NG-16
  Species: Synthetic
  Cloning method: Unknown
Terms and licenses: Academic/Nonprofit Terms; Industry Terms: Not Available to Industry
How to cite: NG-16 was a gift from Steve Pollard (Addgene plasmid # 87505 ; http://n2t.net/addgene:87505 ; RRID:Addgene_87505)
