[The description below was written by a language model from this plasmid's Addgene catalogue record and pLannotate feature annotations shown in this document.]
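Description:
NG-16 is a small (about 2.7 kb) bacterial storage plasmid built on pMA-T, a commercial gene-synthesis cloning backbone. It carries a synthetic fragment that forms part of a TAL effector DNA-binding-domain library. It is maintained in E. coli at high copy number through a ColE1/pUC-type origin of replication and is selected with ampicillin, using a β-lactamase (AmpR) gene driven by its native bla promoter. These are the only complete functional backbone elements in the feature table. The other annotations are short partial matches to an M13 origin, lacZα, lacI and an RSF origin. They look like backbone remnants or incidental similarity rather than working parts. A T7 promoter lies next to the lacZα remnant, upstream of an unannotated stretch of roughly 450 bp.

The insert itself was not recognised by the automated annotation, so its exact position and composition are not given in the record. It most plausibly lies in the unannotated region downstream of the T7 promoter. The name suggests a TALE repeat module bearing the NG repeat-variable diresidue, which conventionally specifies thymine, assigned to position 16 of a repeat array, but the record does not say this explicitly. The stated purpose is library amplification of fragment NG-16: the plasmid serves as a template from which the fragment is amplified to supply one building block for assembling custom TALE DNA-binding domains by an isothermal assembly method. It has no expression function in eukaryotic cells. The cloning method used to insert the fragment is not recorded.
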