Features (pLannotate 1.2.2; 8 found; start..end, strand, type, name):
      3..134     -  rep_origin     M13 ori (fragment): M13 bacteriophage origin of replication; arrow indicates direction of (+) strand synthesis
    155..311     -  CDS            lacZα (fragment): LacZα fragment of β-galactosidase; lacZ fragment
    320..338     +  promoter       T7 promoter: promoter for bacteriophage T7 RNA polymerase
    792..839     -  CDS            lacI (fragment): lac repressor; lacI; The lac repressor binds to the lac operator to inhibit transcription in E. coli. This inhibition can be relieved by adding lactose or isopropyl-β-D-thiogalactopyranoside (IPTG).
    876..916     -  rep_origin     RSF ori (fragment): Plasmids containing the RSF 1030 origin of replication can be propagated in E. coli cells that contain additional plasmids with compatible origins.
    994..1582    -  rep_origin     ori: high-copy-number ColE1/pMB1/pBR322/pUC origin of replication
   1753..2613    -  CDS            AmpR: β-lactamase; bla; confers resistance to ampicillin, carbenicillin, and related antibiotics
   2614..2718    -  promoter       AmpR promoter: bla
>Addgene plasmid #87505 | NG-16 | addgene full sequence | sequence record 174694 | Addgene NGS Result
CTAAATTGTAAGCGTTAATATTTTGTTAAAATTCGCGTTAAATTTTTGTTAAATCAGCTCATTTTTTAAC
CAATAGGCCGAAATCGGCAAAATCCCTTATAAATCAAAAGAATAGACCGAGATAGGGTTGAGTGGCCGCT
ACAGGGCGCTCCCATTCGCCATTCAGGCTGCGCAACTGTTGGGAAGGGCGTTTCGGTGCGGGCCTCTTCG
CTATTACGCCAGCTGGCGAAAGGGGGATGTGCTGCAAGGCGATTAAGTTGGGTAACGCCAGGGTTTTCCC
AGTCACGACGTTGTAAAACGACGGCCAGTGAGCGCGACGTAATACGACTCACTATAGGGCGAATTGGCGG
AAGGCCGTCAAGGCCACGTGTCTTGTCCAGAGCTCGTATCCTGCAGTTAACTCCGGCGCAGGTCGTGGCA
ATCGCGTCGAATGGAGGGGGAAAGCAAGCCCTGGAAACCGTGCAAAGGTTGTTGCCGGTGCTCTGTCAGG
ACCACGGGCTTCAGACTCGAACAAGCGGGCGCTGCTCGACGCACTGGCCGAAGCCATGCTGGCGGAGTCG
AGAATCATAGCACTTCGGTGCCGAGAGCCGACGACGACTGGCGCTCATTTCGAGTCTGACTGGGAATGCC
CGCAGCTTCAGGCAGGCGCTGCTCGCCTACCGCCAGCAGAGTCCAATGGATCTCGAGGAATTCACTCCTC
AGGTGCAGGCTGCCTATCAGGAGTCCCATTGTGCTGGCGCGCTGCAGGATACGGTACCTGGAGCACAAGA
CTGGCCTCATGGGCCTTCCGCTCACTGCCCGCTTTCCAGTCGGGAAACCTGTCGTGCCAGCTGCATTAAC
ATGGTCATAGCTGTTTCCTTGCGTATTGGGCGCTCTCCGCTTCCTCGCTCACTGACTCGCTGCGCTCGGT
CGTTCGGGTAAAGCCTGGGGTGCCTAATGAGCAAAAGGCCAGCAAAAGGCCAGGAACCGTAAAAAGGCCG
CGTTGCTGGCGTTTTTCCATAGGCTCCGCCCCCCTGACGAGCATCACAAAAATCGACGCTCAAGTCAGAG
GTGGCGAAACCCGACAGGACTATAAAGATACCAGGCGTTTCCCCCTGGAAGCTCCCTCGTGCGCTCTCCT
GTTCCGACCCTGCCGCTTACCGGATACCTGTCCGCCTTTCTCCCTTCGGGAAGCGTGGCGCTTTCTCATA
GCTCACGCTGTAGGTATCTCAGTTCGGTGTAGGTCGTTCGCTCCAAGCTGGGCTGTGTGCACGAACCCCC
CGTTCAGCCCGACCGCTGCGCCTTATCCGGTAACTATCGTCTTGAGTCCAACCCGGTAAGACACGACTTA
TCGCCACTGGCAGCAGCCACTGGTAACAGGATTAGCAGAGCGAGGTATGTAGGCGGTGCTACAGAGTTCT
TGAAGTGGTGGCCTAACTACGGCTACACTAGAAGAACAGTATTTGGTATCTGCGCTCTGCTGAAGCCAGT
TACCTTCGGAAAAAGAGTTGGTAGCTCTTGATCCGGCAAACAAACCACCGCTGGTAGCGGTGGTTTTTTT
GTTTGCAAGCAGCAGATTACGCGCAGAAAAAAAGGATCTCAAGAAGATCCTTTGATCTTTTCTACGGGGT
CTGACGCTCAGTGGAACGAAAACTCACGTTAAGGGATTTTGGTCATGAGATTATCAAAAAGGATCTTCAC
CTAGATCCTTTTAAATTAAAAATGAAGTTTTAAATCAATCTAAAGTATATATGAGTAAACTTGGTCTGAC
AGTTACCAATGCTTAATCAGTGAGGCACCTATCTCAGCGATCTGTCTATTTCGTTCATCCATAGTTGCCT
GACTCCCCGTCGTGTAGATAACTACGATACGGGAGGGCTTACCATCTGGCCCCAGTGCTGCAATGATACC
GCGAGAACCACGCTCACCGGCTCCAGATTTATCAGCAATAAACCAGCCAGCCGGAAGGGCCGAGCGCAGA
AGTGGTCCTGCAACTTTATCCGCCTCCATCCAGTCTATTAATTGTTGCCGGGAAGCTAGAGTAAGTAGTT
CGCCAGTTAATAGTTTGCGCAACGTTGTTGCCATTGCTACAGGCATCGTGGTGTCACGCTCGTCGTTTGG
TATGGCTTCATTCAGCTCCGGTTCCCAACGATCAAGGCGAGTTACATGATCCCCCATGTTGTGCAAAAAA
GCGGTTAGCTCCTTCGGTCCTCCGATCGTTGTCAGAAGTAAGTTGGCCGCAGTGTTATCACTCATGGTTA
TGGCAGCACTGCATAATTCTCTTACTGTCATGCCATCCGTAAGATGCTTTTCTGTGACTGGTGAGTACTC
AACCAAGTCATTCTGAGAATAGTGTATGCGGCGACCGAGTTGCTCTTGCCCGGCGTCAATACGGGATAAT
ACCGCGCCACATAGCAGAACTTTAAAAGTGCTCATCATTGGAAAACGTTCTTCGGGGCGAAAACTCTCAA
GGATCTTACCGCTGTTGAGATCCAGTTCGATGTAACCCACTCGTGCACCCAACTGATCTTCAGCATCTTT
TACTTTCACCAGCGTTTCTGGGTGAGCAAAAACAGGAAGGCAAAATGCCGCAAAAAAGGGAATAAGGGCG
ACACGGAAATGTTGAATACTCATACTCTTCCTTTTTCAATATTATTGAAGCATTTATCAGGGTTATTGTC
TCATGAGCGGATACATATTTGAATGTATTTAGAAAAATAAACAAATAGGGGTTCCGCGCACATTTCCCCG
AAAAGTGCCAC
