>Addgene plasmid #87505 | NG-16 | depositor partial sequence | sequence record 170660 | NG-16 RVD flanked by BciVI sites
GTATCCTGCAGTTAACTCCGGCGCAGGTCGTGGCAATCGCGTCGAATGGAGGGGGAAAGCAAGCCCTGGA
AACCGTGCAAAGGTTGTTGCCGGTGCTCTGTCAGGACCACGGGCTTCAGACTCGAACAAGCGGGCGCTGC
TCGACGCACTGGCCGAAGCCATGCTGGCGGAGTCGAGAATCATAGCACTTCGGTGCCGAGAGCCGACGAC
GACTGGCGCTCATTTCGAGTCTGACTGGGAATGCCCGCAGCTTCAGGCAGGCGCTGCTCGCCTACCGCCA
GCAGAGTCCAATGGATCTCGAGGAATTCACTCCTCAGGTGCAGGCTGCCTATCAGGAGTCCCATTGTGCT
GGCGCGCTGCAGGATAC
